Addgene plasmid #71713: pET28a-MSP1D1delltaH4
Purpose: Membrane scaffold protein (MSP), helix 4 deletion
Depositing lab: Gerhard Wagner. Depositing organization: Harvard Medical School. Publication: Optimized phospholipid bilayer nanodiscs facilitate high-resolution structure determination of membrane proteins. Hagn F, Etzkorn M, Raschle T, Wagner G. J Am Chem Soc. 2013 Feb 6;135(5):1919-25. doi: 10.1021/ja310901f. Epub 2013 Jan 25. PubMed 23294159.
Backbone
  Vector backbone: pET28a
  Backbone manufacturer: Novagen
  Backbone size w/o insert (bp): 5300
  Total vector size (bp): 5816
  Vector type: Bacterial Expression
Growth in bacteria
  Bacterial resistance: Kanamycin, 50 μg/mL
  Growth temperature: 37°C
  Growth strain: DH5alpha
  Copy number: Low Copy
Gene/Insert
  Gene/Insert name: Apolipoprotein A1 (alt name: MSP)
  Species: H. sapiens (human)
  Insert size (bp): 543
  Entrez Gene: APOA1 (a.k.a. AMYLD3, HPALP2, apo(a))
  Tag / fusion protein: 6xHis (N terminal on insert)
  Cloning method: Restriction Enzyme; 5′ cloning site NcoI (not destroyed); 3′ cloning site XhoI (not destroyed)
  Sequencing primers: 5′ T7 promotor; 3′ T7 terminator
Terms and licenses: Academic/Nonprofit Terms; Industry Terms: Not Available to Industry
How to cite: pET28a-MSP1D1delltaH4 was a gift from Gerhard Wagner (Addgene plasmid # 71713 ; http://n2t.net/addgene:71713 ; RRID:Addgene_71713)
