[The description below was written by a language model from this plasmid's Addgene catalogue record and pLannotate feature annotations shown in this document.]
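Description:
pET28a-MSP1D1delltaH4 is a bacterial expression plasmid built on the Novagen pET28a backbone (about 5.8 kb in total) for producing a shortened membrane scaffold protein in E. coli. It replicates from a pBR322-type ColE1 origin accompanied by the bom region and the rop gene, consistent with the low copy number listed in the record. It is selected with kanamycin through the aph(3')-Ia resistance gene. An f1 origin is also present. The short tetracycline-resistance fragments and the predicted E. coli open reading frame picked up by the annotation are residual backbone sequence rather than functional markers.

The payload is a 543 bp insert cloned between NcoI and XhoI that encodes a fragment of human apolipoprotein A1, the MSP1D1 scaffold with helix 4 deleted. The automated annotation matches this region to the gorilla orthologue, which reflects sequence similarity; the catalogue lists the species as human. Expression is driven by a T7 promoter with an adjacent lac operator and the T7 gene 10 ribosome binding site. The plasmid-borne lacI keeps transcription repressed until IPTG is added in a host that supplies T7 RNA polymerase, and a T7 terminator closes the unit. The scaffold carries an N-terminal 6xHis tag followed by a TEV protease site, so the tag can be removed after affinity purification. A vector-derived His-tag sequence lies downstream of the insert, but the record does not indicate whether it is translated.

Deleting a helix shortens the scaffold belt, and the associated publication concerns optimized phospholipid bilayer nanodiscs for high-resolution structure determination of membrane proteins.
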