Features (pLannotate 1.2.2; 21 found; start..end, strand, type, name):
     12..467     +  rep_origin     f1 ori (sequence partly withheld): f1 bacteriophage origin of replication; arrow indicates direction of (+) strand synthesis
    494..551     +  promoter       AmpR promoter (fragment): bla
    560..1375    -  CDS            KanR: aminoglycoside phosphotransferase; aph(3')-Ia; confers resistance to kanamycin in bacteria or G418 (Geneticin®) in eukaryotes
   1497..2085    +  rep_origin     ori: high-copy-number ColE1/pMB1/pBR322/pUC origin of replication
   2271..2413    -  misc_feature   bom: basis of mobility region from pBR322
   2515..2706    -  CDS            rop: Rop protein, which maintains plasmids at low copy number; rop
   2723..3103    +  CDS            YPB1_ECOLX: Protein predicted: Swiss-Prot protein existence level 4. From Escherichia coli.
   3175..3466    -  CDS            TcR (fragment): tetracycline efflux protein; tet; confers resistance to tetracycline
   3481..3502    -  protein_bind   CAP binding site: CAP binding activates transcription in the presence of cAMP. E. coli catabolite activator protein
   3515..4597    -  CDS            lacI: lac repressor; lacI; The lac repressor binds to the lac operator to inhibit transcription in E. coli. This inhibition can be relieved by adding lactose or isopropyl-β-D-thiogalactopyranoside (IPTG).
   4598..4675    -  promoter       lacI promoter: lacI
   4683..4962    -  CDS            TcR (fragment): tetracycline efflux protein; tet; confers resistance to tetracycline
   4984..5002    +  promoter       T7 promoter: promoter for bacteriophage T7 RNA polymerase
   5003..5027    +  protein_bind   lac operator: The lac repressor binds to the lac operator to inhibit transcription in E. coli. This inhibition can be relieved by adding lactose or isopropyl-β-D-thiogalactopyranoside (IPTG). lac repressor encoded by lacI
   5042..5064    +  RBS            RBS: efficient ribosome binding site from bacteriophage T7 gene 10 (Olins and Rangwala, 1989)
   5083..5101    +  CDS            capTEV™ (fragment): composite tag for in vivo biotinylation, TEV protease cleavage, and 6xHis tagging
   5101..5121    +  CDS            TEV site: tobacco etch virus (TEV) protease recognition and cleavage site
   5122..5622    +  CDS            APOA1 (fragment): APOA1_GORGO - Experimental evidence at protein level: Swiss-Prot protein existence level 1. Participates in the reverse transport of cholesterol from tissues to the liver for excretion by promoting cholesterol efflux from tissues and by acting as a cofactor for the lecithin cholesterol acyltransferase (LCAT). As part of the SPAP complex, activates spermatozoa motility (By similarity). From Gorilla gorilla gorilla (Western lowland gorilla).
   5660..5677    +  CDS            9xHis (fragment): 9xHis affinity tag
   5687..5736    +  CDS            SET1 (fragment): solubility-enhancement tag derived from T7 phage gene 10B
   5744..5791    +  terminator     T7 terminator: transcription terminator for bacteriophage T7 RNA polymerase
>Addgene plasmid #71713 | pET28a-MSP1D1delltaH4 | depositor full sequence | sequence record 139833 | Full plasmid sequence
TGGCGAATGGG
[124 nt withheld, positions 12-135]
C
[91 nt withheld, positions 137-227]
A
[49 nt withheld, positions 229-277]
CCTTTGACGTTGGAGTCCACGTTCTTT
[37 nt withheld, positions 305-341]
ACCCTATCTCGGTCTATTCTTTTGATTTATAAGGGATTTTGCCGATTTCGGCCTATTGGTTAAAAAATGA
GCTGATTTAACAAAAATTTAACGCGAATTTTAACAAAATATTAACGTTTACAATTTCAGGTGGCACTTTT
CGGGGAAATGTGCGCGGAACCCCTATTTGTTTATTTTTCTAAATACATTCAAATATGTATCCGCTCATGA
ATTAATTCTTAGAAAAACTCATCGAGCATCAAATGAAACTGCAATTTATTCATATCAGGATTATCAATAC
CATATTTTTGAAAAAGCCGTTTCTGTAATGAAGGAGAAAACTCACCGAGGCAGTTCCATAGGATGGCAAG
ATCCTGGTATCGGTCTGCGATTCCGACTCGTCCAACATCAATACAACCTATTAATTTCCCCTCGTCAAAA
ATAAGGTTATCAAGTGAGAAATCACCATGAGTGACGACTGAATCCGGTGAGAATGGCAAAAGTTTATGCA
TTTCTTTCCAGACTTGTTCAACAGGCCAGCCATTACGCTCGTCATCAAAATCACTCGCATCAACCAAACC
GTTATTCATTCGTGATTGCGCCTGAGCGAGACGAAATACGCGATCGCTGTTAAAAGGACAATTACAAACA
GGAATCGAATGCAACCGGCGCAGGAACACTGCCAGCGCATCAACAATATTTTCACCTGAATCAGGATATT
CTTCTAATACCTGGAATGCTGTTTTCCCGGGGATCGCAGTGGTGAGTAACCATGCATCATCAGGAGTACG
GATAAAATGCTTGATGGTCGGAAGAGGCATAAATTCCGTCAGCCAGTTTAGTCTGACCATCTCATCTGTA
ACATCATTGGCAACGCTACCTTTGCCATGTTTCAGAAACAACTCTGGCGCATCGGGCTTCCCATACAATC
GATAGATTGTCGCACCTGATTGCCCGACATTATCGCGAGCCCATTTATACCCATATAAATCAGCATCCAT
GTTGGAATTTAATCGCGGCCTAGAGCAAGACGTTTCCCGTTGAATATGGCTCATAACACCCCTTGTATTA
CTGTTTATGTAAGCAGACAGTTTTATTGTTCATGACCAAAATCCCTTAACGTGAGTTTTCGTTCCACTGA
GCGTCAGACCCCGTAGAAAAGATCAAAGGATCTTCTTGAGATCCTTTTTTTCTGCGCGTAATCTGCTGCT
TGCAAACAAAAAAACCACCGCTACCAGCGGTGGTTTGTTTGCCGGATCAAGAGCTACCAACTCTTTTTCC
GAAGGTAACTGGCTTCAGCAGAGCGCAGATACCAAATACTGTCCTTCTAGTGTAGCCGTAGTTAGGCCAC
CACTTCAAGAACTCTGTAGCACCGCCTACATACCTCGCTCTGCTAATCCTGTTACCAGTGGCTGCTGCCA
GTGGCGATAAGTCGTGTCTTACCGGGTTGGACTCAAGACGATAGTTACCGGATAAGGCGCAGCGGTCGGG
CTGAACGGGGGGTTCGTGCACACAGCCCAGCTTGGAGCGAACGACCTACACCGAACTGAGATACCTACAG
CGTGAGCTATGAGAAAGCGCCACGCTTCCCGAAGGGAGAAAGGCGGACAGGTATCCGGTAAGCGGCAGGG
TCGGAACAGGAGAGCGCACGAGGGAGCTTCCAGGGGGAAACGCCTGGTATCTTTATAGTCCTGTCGGGTT
TCGCCACCTCTGACTTGAGCGTCGATTTTTGTGATGCTCGTCAGGGGGGCGGAGCCTATGGAAAAACGCC
AGCAACGCGGCCTTTTTACGGTTCCTGGCCTTTTGCTGGCCTTTTGCTCACATGTTCTTTCCTGCGTTAT
CCCCTGATTCTGTGGATAACCGTATTACCGCCTTTGAGTGAGCTGATACCGCTCGCCGCAGCCGAACGAC
CGAGCGCAGCGAGTCAGTGAGCGAGGAAGCGGAAGAGCGCCTGATGCGGTATTTTCTCCTTACGCATCTG
TGCGGTATTTCACACCGCATATATGGTGCACTCTCAGTACAATCTGCTCTGATGCCGCATAGTTAAGCCA
GTATACACTCCGCTATCGCTACGTGACTGGGTCATGGCTGCGCCCCGACACCCGCCAACACCCGCTGACG
CGCCCTGACGGGCTTGTCTGCTCCCGGCATCCGCTTACAGACAAGCTGTGACCGTCTCCGGGAGCTGCAT
GTGTCAGAGGTTTTCACCGTCATCACCGAAACGCGCGAGGCAGCTGCGGTAAAGCTCATCAGCGTGGTCG
TGAAGCGATTCACAGATGTCTGCCTGTTCATCCGCGTCCAGCTCGTTGAGTTTCTCCAGAAGCGTTAATG
TCTGGCTTCTGATAAAGCGGGCCATGTTAAGGGCGGTTTTTTCCTGTTTGGTCACTGATGCCTCCGTGTA
AGGGGGATTTCTGTTCATGGGGGTAATGATACCGATGAAACGAGAGAGGATGCTCACGATACGGGTTACT
GATGATGAACATGCCCGGTTACTGGAACGTTGTGAGGGTAAACAACTGGCGGTATGGATGCGGCGGGACC
AGAGAAAAATCACTCAGGGTCAATGCCAGCGCTTCGTTAATACAGATGTAGGTGTTCCACAGGGTAGCCA
GCAGCATCCTGCGATGCAGATCCGGAACATAATGGTGCAGGGCGCTGACTTCCGCGTTTCCAGACTTTAC
GAAACACGGAAACCGAAGACCATTCATGTTGTTGCTCAGGTCGCAGACGTTTTGCAGCAGCAGTCGCTTC
ACGTTCGCTCGCGTATCGGTGATTCATTCTGCTAACCAGTAAGGCAACCCCGCCAGCCTAGCCGGGTCCT
CAACGACAGGAGCACGATCATGCGCACCCGTGGGGCCGCCATGCCGGCGATAATGGCCTGCTTCTCGCCG
AAACGTTTGGTGGCGGGACCAGTGACGAAGGCTTGAGCGAGGGCGTGCAAGATTCCGAATACCGCAAGCG
ACAGGCCGATCATCGTCGCGCTCCAGCGAAAGCGGTCCTCGCCGAAAATGACCCAGAGCGCTGCCGGCAC
CTGTCCTACGAGTTGCATGATAAAGAAGACAGTCATAAGTGCGGCGACGATAGTCATGCCCCGCGCCCAC
CGGAAGGAGCTGACTGGGTTGAAGGCTCTCAAGGGCATCGGTCGAGATCCCGGTGCCTAATGAGTGAGCT
AACTTACATTAATTGCGTTGCGCTCACTGCCCGCTTTCCAGTCGGGAAACCTGTCGTGCCAGCTGCATTA
ATGAATCGGCCAACGCGCGGGGAGAGGCGGTTTGCGTATTGGGCGCCAGGGTGGTTTTTCTTTTCACCAG
TGAGACGGGCAACAGCTGATTGCCCTTCACCGCCTGGCCCTGAGAGAGTTGCAGCAAGCGGTCCACGCTG
GTTTGCCCCAGCAGGCGAAAATCCTGTTTGATGGTGGTTAACGGCGGGATATAACATGAGCTGTCTTCGG
TATCGTCGTATCCCACTACCGAGATATCCGCACCAACGCGCAGCCCGGACTCGGTAATGGCGCGCATTGC
GCCCAGCGCCATCTGATCGTTGGCAACCAGCATCGCAGTGGGAACGATGCCCTCATTCAGCATTTGCATG
GTTTGTTGAAAACCGGACATGGCACTCCAGTCGCCTTCCCGTTCCGCTATCGGCTGAATTTGATTGCGAG
TGAGATATTTATGCCAGCCAGCCAGACGCAGACGCGCCGAGACAGAACTTAATGGGCCCGCTAACAGCGC
GATTTGCTGGTGACCCAATGCGACCAGATGCTCCACGCCCAGTCGCGTACCGTCTTCATGGGAGAAAATA
ATACTGTTGATGGGTGTCTGGTCAGAGACATCAAGAAATAACGCCGGAACATTAGTGCAGGCAGCTTCCA
CAGCAATGGCATCCTGGTCATCCAGCGGATAGTTAATGATCAGCCCACTGACGCGTTGCGCGAGAAGATT
GTGCACCGCCGCTTTACAGGCTTCGACGCCGCTTCGTTCTACCATCGACACCACCACGCTGGCACCCAGT
TGATCGGCGCGAGATTTAATCGCCGCGACAATTTGCGACGGCGCGTGCAGGGCCAGACTGGAGGTGGCAA
CGCCAATCAGCAACGACTGTTTGCCCGCCAGTTGTTGTGCCACGCGGTTGGGAATGTAATTCAGCTCCGC
CATCGCCGCTTCCACTTTTTCCCGCGTTTTCGCAGAAACGTGGCTGGCCTGGTTCACCACGCGGGAAACG
GTCTGATAAGAGACACCGGCATACTCTGCGACATCGTATAACGTTACTGGTTTCACATTCACCACCCTGA
ATTGACTCTCTTCCGGGCGCTATCATGCCATACCGCGAAAGGTTTTGCGCCATTCGATGGTGTCCGGGAT
CTCGACGCTCTCCCTTATGCGACTCCTGCATTAGGAAGCAGCCCAGTAGTAGGTTGAGGCCGTTGAGCAC
CGCCGCCGCAAGGAATGGTGCATGCAAGGAGATGGCGCCCAACAGTCCCCCGGCCACGGGGCCTGCCACC
ATACCCACGCCGAAACAAGCGCTCATGAGCCCGAAGTGGCGAGCCCGATCTTCCCCATCGGTGATGTCGG
CGATATAGGCGCCAGCAACCGCACCTGTGGCGCCGGTGATGCCGGCCACGATGCGTCCGGCGTAGAGGAT
CGAGATCTCGATCCCGCGAAATTAATACGACTCACTATAGGGGAATTGTGAGCGGATAACAATTCCCCTC
TAGAAATAATTTTGTTTAACTTTAAGAAGGAGATATACCATGGGCAGCAGCCATCATCATCATCATCATG
AAAACCTGTATTTTCAGGGCAGCACCTTTAGCAAACTGCGTGAACAGCTGGGCCCGGTGACCCAGGAATT
TTGGGATAACCTGGAAAAAGAAACCGAAGGCCTGCGTCAGGAAATGAGCAAAGATCTGGAAGAGGTGAAA
GCGAAAGTGCAGCCGCTGCGTGCGGAACTGCAGGAAGGCGCGCGTCAGAAACTGCATGAACTGCAGGAAA
AACTGAGCCCGCTGGGCGAAGAGATGCGTGATCGTGCGCGTGCGCATGTGGATGCGCTGCGTACCCATCT
GGCGCCGTATAGCGATGAACTGCGTCAGCGTCTGGCGGCCCGTCTGGAAGCGCTGAAAGAAAACGGCGGT
GCGCGTCTGGCGGAATATCATGCGAAAGCGACCGAACATCTGAGCACCCTGAGCGAAAAAGCGAAACCGG
CGCTGGAAGATCTGCGTCAGGGCCTGCTGCCGGTGCTGGAAAGCTTTAAAGTGAGCTTTCTGAGCGCGCT
GGAAGAGTATACCAAAAAACTGAACACCCAGTAAGAGCTCCGTCGACAAGCTTGCGGCCGCACTCGAGCA
CCACCACCACCACCACTGAGATCCGGCTGCTAACAAAGCCCGAAAGGAAGCTGAGTTGGCTGCTGCCACC
GCTGAGCAATAACTAGCATAACCCCTTGGGGCCTCTAAACGGGTCTTGAGGGGTTTTTTGCTGAAAGGAG
GAACTATATCCGGAT
