>Addgene plasmid #71713 | pET28a-MSP1D1delltaH4 | depositor partial sequence | sequence record 138948 | partial insert sequence
TTTTGTTTAACTTTAAGAAGGAGATATACCATGGGCAGCAGCCATCATCATCATCATCATGAAAACCTGT
ATTTTCAGGGCAGCACCTTTAGCAAACTGCGTGAACAGCTGGGCCCGGTGACCCAGGAATTTTGGGATAA
CCTGGAAAAAGAAACCGAAGGCCTGCGTCAGGAAATGAGCAAAGATCTGGAAGAGGTGAAAGCGAAAGTG
CAGCCGCTGCGTGCGGAACTGCAGGAAGGCGCGCGTCAGAAACTGCATGAACTGCAGGAAAAACTGAGCC
CGCTGGGCGAAGAGATGCGTGATCGTGCGCGTGCGCATGTGGATGCGCTGCGTACCCATCTGGCGCCGTA
TAGCGATGAACTGCGTCAGCGTCTGGCGGCCCGTCTGGAAGCGCTGAAAGAAAACGGCGGTGCGCGTCTG
GCGGAATATCATGCGAAAGCGACCGAACATCTGAGCACCCTGAGCGAAAAAGCGAAACCGGCGCTGGAAG
ATCTGCGTCAGGGCCTGCTGCCGGTGCTGGAAAGCTTTAAAGTGAGCTTTCTGAGCGCGCTGGAAGAGTA
TACCAAAAAACTGAACACCCAGTAAGAGCTCCGTCGACAAGCTTGCGGCCGCACTCGAGCACCACCACCA
CCACCACTGAGATCCGGCTGCTAACAAAGCCCGAAAGGAAGCTGAGTTGGCTGCTGCCACCGCTGAGCAA
TAACTAGCATAACCCCTTGGGGCCTCTAAACGGGTCTTGAGGGGTTTTTTGCTGAAAGGAGGAACTATAT
CCGGATTGGCGAATGGG
[124 nt withheld, positions 788-911]
C
[91 nt withheld, positions 913-1003]
A
[49 nt withheld, positions 1005-1053]
CCTTTGACGTTGGAGTCCACGTTCTTT
[37 nt withheld, positions 1081-1117]
ACCCTATCTCGGTCTATTCTTTTGATTTATAAGGGATTTTGCCGATTTCGGCCTATTGGTTAAAAAATGA
