>Addgene plasmid #71713 | pET28a-MSP1D1delltaH4 | addgene partial sequence | sequence record 139831 | T7 5'-TAATACGACTCACTATAGGG-3'
AATAATTTTGTTTAACTTTAAGAAGGAGATATACCATGGGCAGCAGCCATCATCATCATCATCATGAAAA
CCTGTATTTTCAGGGCAGCACCTTTAGCAAACTGCGTGAACAGCTGGGCCCGGTGACCCAGGAATTTTGG
GATAACCTGGAAAAAGAAACCGAAGGCCTGCGTCAGGAAATGAGCAAAGATCTGGAAGAGGTGAAAGCGA
AAGTGCAGCCGCTGCGTGCGGAACTGCAGGAAGGCGCGCGTCAGAAACTGCATGAACTGCAGGAAAAACT
GAGCCCGCTGGGCGAAGAGATGCGTGATCGTGCGCGTGCGCATGTGGATGCGCTGCGTACCCATCTGGCG
CCGTATAGCGATGAACTGCGTCAGCGTCTGGCGGCCCGTCTGGAAGCGCTGAAAGAAAACGGCGGTGCGC
GTCTGGCGGAATATCATGCGAAAGCGACCGAACATCTGAGCACCCTGAGCGAAAAAGCGAAACCGGCGCT
GGAAGATCTGCGTCAGGGCCTGCTGCCGGTGCTGGAAAGCTTTAAAGTGAGCTTTCTGAGCGCGCTGGAA
GAGTATACCAAAAAACTGAACACCCAGTAAGAGCTCCGTCGACAAGCTTGCGGCCGCACTCGAGCACCAC
CACCACCACCACTGAGATCCGGCTGCTAACAAAGCCCGAAAGGAAGCTGAGTTGGCTGCTGCCACCGCTG
AGCAATAACTAGCATAACCCCTTGGGGCCTCTAAACGGGTCTTGAGGGGTTTTTTGCTGAAAGGAGGAAC
TATATCCGGATTGGCGAATGGG
[124 nt withheld, positions 793-916]
C
[47 nt withheld, positions 918-964]
