>Addgene plasmid #71713 | pET28a-MSP1D1delltaH4 | addgene partial sequence | sequence record 139832 | T7term 5'-GCTAGTTATTGCTCAGCGG-3'
GGGCTTTGTTAGCAGCCGGATCTCAGTGGTGGTGGTGGTGGTGCTCGAGTGCGGCCGCAAGCTTGTCGAC
GGAGCTCTTACTGGGTGTTCAGTTTTTTGGTATACTCTTCCAGCGCGCTCAGAAAGCTCACTTTAAAGCT
TTCCAGCACCGGCAGCAGGCCCTGACGCAGATCTTCCAGCGCCGGTTTCGCTTTTTCGCTCAGGGTGCTC
AGATGTTCGGTCGCTTTCGCATGATATTCCGCCAGACGCGCACCGCCGTTTTCTTTCAGCGCTTCCAGAC
GGGCCGCCAGACGCTGACGCAGTTCATCGCTATACGGCGCCAGATGGGTACGCAGCGCATCCACATGCGC
ACGCGCACGATCACGCATCTCTTCGCCCAGCGGGCTCAGTTTTTCCTGCAGTTCATGCAGTTTCTGACGC
GCGCCTTCCTGCAGTTCCGCACGCAGCGGCTGCACTTTCGCTTTCACCTCTTCCAGATCTTTGCTCATTT
CCTGACGCAGGCCTTCGGTTTCTTTTTCCAGGTTATCCCAAAATTCCTGGGTCACCGGGCCCAGCTGTTC
ACGCAGTTTGCTAAAGGTGCTGCCCTGAAAATACAGGTTTTCATGATGATGATGATGATGGCTGCTGCCC
ATGGTATATCTCCTTCTTAAAGTTAAACAAAATTATTTCTAGAGGGGAATTGTTATCCGCTCACAATTCC
CCTATAGTGAGTCGTATTAATTTCGCGGGATCGAGATCTCGATCCTCTACGCCGGACGCATCGTGGCCGG
CATCACCGGCGCCACAGGTGCGGTTGCTGGCGCCTATATCGCCGACATCACCGATGGGGAAGATCGGGCT
CGCCACTTCGGGCTCATGAGCGCTTGTTTCGGCGTGGGTATGGTGGCAGGCCCCGTGGCCGGGGGACTGT
TGGGCGCCATCTCCTTGCATGCACCATTCCTTGCGGCGGCGGTGCTCAACGGCCTCAACCTACTACTGGG
CTGCTTCCTAATGCAGGAGTCGCATAAGGGAGAGCGTCGAGATCCCGGACACCATCGAATGGCGCAAAAC
CTTTC
